Addgene plasmid #184565: pPbuCas13b
Purpose: Inducible expression of PbuCas13b nuclease in bacteria.
Depositing lab: Chase Beisel. Depositing organization: Helmholtz-Zentrum fuer Infektionsforschung (HZI). Publication: Anti-CRISPR prediction using deep learning reveals an inhibitor of Cas13b nucleases. Wandera KG, Alkhnbashi OS, Bassett HVI, Mitrofanov A, Hauns S, Migur A, Backofen R, Beisel CL. Mol Cell. 2022 May 24. pii: S1097-2765(22)00437-3. doi: 10.1016/j.molcel.2022.05.003. PubMed 35649413.
Backbone
  Vector backbone: pBAD33
  Backbone size w/o insert (bp): 4041
  Total vector size (bp): 7425
  Modifications to backbone: Arabinose cassette exchanged with insert
  Vector type: Bacterial Expression
Growth in bacteria
  Bacterial resistance: Chloramphenicol, 25 μg/mL
  Growth temperature: 37°C
  Growth strain: DH5alpha
  Copy number: High Copy
Gene/Insert
  Gene/Insert name: Cas13b nuclease from Prevotella buccae (alt name: PbuCas13b)
  Species: Prevotella buccae
  Insert size (bp): 3384
  GenBank ID: WP_004343973.1
  Promoter: T7 promoter
  Cloning method: Gibson Cloning
  Sequencing primers: 5′ atcttccccatcggtgatgtc; 3′ acggcgtttcacttctgagt
Resource information
  A portion of this plasmid was derived from a plasmid made by: Addgene plasmid #89906.
Terms and licenses: Academic/Nonprofit Terms; Industry Terms: Not Available to Industry
How to cite: pPbuCas13b was a gift from Chase Beisel (Addgene plasmid # 184565 ; http://n2t.net/addgene:184565 ; RRID:Addgene_184565)
