[The description below was written by a language model from this plasmid's Addgene catalogue record and pLannotate feature annotations shown in this document.]
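Description:
pPbuCas13b is a bacterial expression plasmid of about 7.4 kb, built on the pBAD33 backbone for inducible production of the Cas13b nuclease from Prevotella buccae (PbuCas13b), an RNA-guided, RNA-targeting type VI-B CRISPR effector. According to the record, the arabinose regulatory cassette of pBAD33 was replaced by the insert through Gibson assembly, so expression is driven by a T7 promoter rather than by araBAD. Transcription therefore depends on a host or system that supplies T7 RNA polymerase, which is presumably the basis of the stated inducibility. The record does not specify how the polymerase is provided or induced.

The feature table places a partial match to the T7 promoter just upstream of a large unannotated stretch of roughly 3.4 kb. This stretch matches the stated insert size and presumably holds the Cas13b coding sequence, although the annotation tool did not label it. Downstream lie the 5S rRNA segment and the rrnB T1 and T2 terminators carried over from pBAD33.

Replication relies on a complete p15A origin, which is compatible with ColE1-type plasmids and allows co-transformation with guide RNA, target or anti-CRISPR constructs. The catalogue lists the plasmid as high copy, whereas p15A is generally regarded as a medium-copy origin. Selection is by chloramphenicol through an intact cat gene and its promoter. The other hits are backbone remnants: truncated β-lactamase and tetracycline-resistance fragments, partial ColE1 and RSF origin matches, an IS1 fragment, and an M13 phage origin. No tags or crRNA cassette are annotated. The associated publication concerns the prediction and characterisation of an anti-CRISPR inhibitor of Cas13b nucleases, which suggests the plasmid supplies the nuclease in bacterial assays of that kind.
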