Features (pLannotate 1.2.2; 16 found; start..end, strand, type, name):
    127..270     +  mobile_element IS1 (fragment): prokaryotic transposable element IS1
    389..444     -  rep_origin     RSF ori (fragment): Plasmids containing the RSF 1030 origin of replication can be propagated in E. coli cells that contain additional plasmids with compatible origins.
    532..1077    -  rep_origin     p15A ori: Plasmids containing the medium-copy-number p15A origin of replication can be propagated in E. coli cells that contain a second plasmid with the ColE1 origin.
   1114..1234    -  CDS            TcR (fragment): tetracycline efflux protein; tet; confers resistance to tetracycline
   1244..1262    +  promoter       tet promoter (fragment): E. coli promoter for tetracycline efflux protein gene
   1267..1283    +  promoter       T7 promoter (fragment): promoter for bacteriophage T7 RNA polymerase
   4771..4886    +  ncRNA          5S rRNA: Accession: RF00001 - 5S ribosomal RNA
   4890..4976    +  terminator     rrnB T1 terminator: Escherichia coli rrnB; transcription terminator T1 from the E. coli rrnB gene
   5068..5095    +  terminator     rrnB T2 terminator: transcription terminator T2 from the E. coli rrnB gene
   5114..5205    +  promoter       AmpR promoter: bla
   5206..5325    +  CDS            AmpR (fragment): β-lactamase; bla; confers resistance to ampicillin, carbenicillin, and related antibiotics
   5326..5620    +  CDS            bla(M) (fragment): β-lactamase lacking the signal sequence; bla(M); allows cytosolic expression of β-lactamase
   5663..6043    +  rep_origin     M13 ori (sequence partly withheld): M13 bacteriophage origin of replication; arrow indicates direction of (+) strand synthesis
   6229..6462    +  rep_origin     ori (fragment): high-copy-number ColE1/pMB1/pBR322/pUC origin of replication
   6674..7333    -  CDS            CmR: chloramphenicol acetyltransferase; cat; confers resistance to chloramphenicol
   7334..6       -  promoter       cat promoter (across the origin): promoter of the E. coli cat gene encoding chloramphenicol acetyltransferase
>Addgene plasmid #184565 | pPbuCas13b | addgene full sequence | sequence record 374009 | Addgene NGS Result
CGATCAACGTCTCATTTTCGCCAAAAGTTGGCCCAGGGCTTCCCGGTATCAACAGGGACACCAGGATTTA
TTTATTCTGCGAAGTGATCTTCCGTCACAGGTATTTATTCGGCGCAAAGTGCGTCGGGTGATGCTGCCAA
CTTACTGATTTAGTGTATGATGGTGTTTTTGAGGTGCTCCAGTGGCTTCTGTTTCTATCAGCTGTCCCTC
CTGTTCAGCTACTGACGGGGTGGTGCGTAACGGCAAAAGCACCGCCGGACATCAGCGCTAGCGGAGTGTA
TACTGGCTTACTATGTTGGCACTGATGAGGGTGTCAGTGAAGTGCTTCATGTGGCAGGAGAAAAAAGGCT
GCACCGGTGCGTCAGCAGAATATGTGATACAGGATATATTCCGCTTCCTCGCTCACTGACTCGCTACGCT
CGGTCGTTCGACTGCGGCGAGCGGAAATGGCTTACGAACGGGGCGGAGATTTCCTGGAAGATGCCAGGAA
GATACTTAACAGGGAAGTGAGAGGGCCGCGGCAAAGCCGTTTTTCCATAGGCTCCGCCCCCCTGACAAGC
ATCACGAAATCTGACGCTCAAATCAGTGGTGGCGAAACCCGACAGGACTATAAAGATACCAGGCGTTTCC
CCCTGGCGGCTCCCTCGTGCGCTCTCCTGTTCCTGCCTTTCGGTTTACCGGTGTCATTCCGCTGTTATGG
CCGCGTTTGTCTCATTCCACGCCTGACACTCAGTTCCGGGTAGGCAGTTCGCTCCAAGCTGGACTGTATG
CACGAACCCCCCGTTCAGTCCGACCGCTGCGCCTTATCCGGTAACTATCGTCTTGAGTCCAACCCGGAAA
GACATGCAAAAGCACCACTGGCAGCAGCCACTGGTAATTGATTTAGAGGAGTTAGTCTTGAAGTCATGCG
CCGGTTAAGGCTAAACTGAAAGGACAAGTTTTGGTGACTGCGCTCCTCCAAGCCAGTTACCTCGGTTCAA
AGAGTTGGTAGCTCAGAGAACCTTCGAAAAACCGCCCTGCAAGGCGGTTTTTTCGTTTTCAGAGCAAGAG
ATTACGCGCAGACCAAAACGATCTCAAGAAGATCATCTTATTAATCAGATAAAATATTTCTAGGCTCATG
AGCCCGAAGTGGCGAGCCCGATCTTCCCCATCGGTGATGTCGGCGATATAGGCGCCAGCAACCGCACCTG
TGGCGCCGGTGATGCCGGCCACGATGCGTCCGGCGTAGAGGATCTGCTCATGTTTGACAGCTTATCATCG
ATGCATTAATACGACTCACTATAAGGAGGTCTTTATCATGCAAAAACAAGATAAATTATTTGTAGATAGA
AAGAAAAATGCTATATTTGCCTTTCCTAAATATATAACAATAATGGAAAACAAAGAGAAACCTGAACCAA
TTTATTATGAATTGACAGATAAGCATTTCTGGGCTGCCTTTCTTAACTTGGCGCGCCACAATGTCTATAC
CACCATTAATCACATCAACAGACGTTTGGAAATAGCAGAGCTAAAAGACGATGGATATATGATGGGCATT
AAAGGCAGCTGGAACGAGCAAGCGAAAAAACTCGACAAAAAAGTTCGGCTGAGAGACTTGATCATGAAAC
ACTTTCCTTTTCTGGAAGCTGCAGCTTATGAAATGACAAACTCTAAAAGTCCCAACAATAAGGAGCAACG
GGAAAAGGAACAATCCGAAGCCCTATCACTTAACAACTTGAAGAATGTTCTATTCATTTTCTTGGAAAAA
CTTCAGGTTCTCAGGAACTACTACTCCCATTACAAGTATTCTGAAGAATCCCCAAAACCGATATTTGAAA
CAAGCCTTTTGAAAAACATGTATAAGGTTTTCGATGCCAATGTGCGGTTAGTAAAGAGAGACTATATGCA
TCATGAGAATATAGACATGCAAAGAGATTTTACACATCTCAACAGGAAAAAACAAGTGGGACGAACAAAA
AACATCATAGACAGTCCTAACTTTCATTACCATTTTGCAGATAAAGAAGGCAATATGACCATAGCAGGCT
TACTGTTCTTCGTCTCTTTATTTCTTGATAAAAAAGACGCTATTTGGATGCAGAAAAAGCTAAAGGGATT
TAAAGATGGCAGAAACTTGCGTGAGCAAATGACAAACGAAGTATTTTGCAGAAGCCGTATATCTTTGCCT
AAGCTAAAATTAGAGAATGTACAGACAAAAGACTGGATGCAACTTGATATGCTTAACGAATTGGTTCGCT
GTCCCAAATCGCTGTATGAACGGTTACGAGAAAAAGATAGGGAAAGTTTTAAAGTACCTTTCGATATTTT
CTCTGACGACTATAATGCTGAAGAAGAACCATTTAAGAACACGCTTGTAAGGCATCAAGACCGCTTTCCA
TATTTTGTCTTGAGATATTTCGATTTAAATGAGATATTCGAACAACTCCGCTTCCAAATAGATTTAGGTA
CCTATCATTTCTCTATCTATAACAAACGTATCGGTGACGAAGATGAAGTTCGCCATCTCACACATCATCT
ATATGGCTTTGCGCGCATTCAGGACTTTGCACCACAAAACCAACCAGAAGAATGGAGAAAATTAGTGAAA
GACTTAGATCATTTTGAGACATCGCAAGAGCCTTACATATCTAAGACTGCTCCACATTACCATTTAGAGA
ACGAAAAGATAGGCATTAAGTTTTGCAGTGCCCACAACAACCTCTTTCCATCTCTTCAGACCGACAAAAC
ATGCAATGGAAGAAGTAAATTTAATCTCGGAACACAATTTACAGCAGAAGCATTTTTAAGTGTCCACGAA
TTGTTGCCGATGATGTTTTATTATCTGTTATTGACCAAGGATTACTCCAGAAAAGAAAGCGCAGACAAAG
TAGAGGGAATTATAAGAAAAGAAATAAGCAACATATACGCTATCTACGATGCTTTTGCCAATAATGAGAT
AAATAGCATTGCAGACTTAACCCGTCGGCTTCAAAATACAAATATACTACAAGGCCATTTGCCAAAACAA
ATGATTTCCATATTGAAAGGCAGACAAAAAGATATGGGAAAAGAGGCTGAGCGCAAAATTGGGGAAATGA
TAGACGACACCCAAAGAAGACTTGACTTGCTCTGCAAGCAGACAAATCAGAAGATAAGGATTGGCAAAAG
GAATGCCGGTCTGCTAAAATCGGGAAAAATTGCAGATTGGTTGGTAAATGACATGATGCGCTTCCAACCT
GTTCAAAAAGACCAAAATAACATTCCAATAAACAATAGCAAGGCTAACAGCACCGAATATCGAATGCTTC
AGCGTGCGCTTGCCCTTTTCGGCAGTGAGAACTTCCGCCTTAAGGCATATTTTAATCAAATGAATCTTGT
GGGGAATGACAATCCGCATCCTTTCCTTGCAGAAACACAATGGGAACATCAAACTAACATTCTGTCTTTC
TACCGAAACTATTTGGAAGCGAGGAAAAAGTATCTTAAGGGCTTAAAACCACAAAACTGGAAACAATATC
AGCATTTTCTCATACTTAAAGTACAGAAGACCAACCGCAACACATTAGTTACAGGATGGAAAAACAGTTT
CAATCTCCCCCGTGGAATATTTACCCAACCAATAAGGGAATGGTTTGAGAAACATAATAATTCAAAAAGA
ATATACGACCAAATACTATCTTTTGACCGAGTAGGGTTTGTTGCAAAAGCTATTCCCTTATACTTTGCAG
AAGAATATAAAGACAATGTACAGCCTTTCTACGATTATCCGTTCAATATCGGCAACAGACTTAAACCAAA
AAAAAGGCAATTCTTAGATAAAAAAGAGCGTGTCGAATTGTGGCAAAAGAATAAAGAGCTATTCAAAAAT
TATCCGTCTGAAAAGAAAAAGACAGACTTAGCTTATCTTGATTTTTTATCATGGAAAAAGTTCGAACGCG
AACTGCGACTTATCAAGAATCAGGATATCGTCACATGGTTGATGTTCAAAGAACTATTCAATATGGCTAC
TGTGGAAGGATTGAAGATTGGAGAAATACATCTGAGGGACATCGATACAAACACGGCAAATGAGGAAAGC
AACAATATTCTAAATAGAATCATGCCCATGAAGTTGCCTGTTAAAACATACGAAACAGACAATAAAGGAA
ATATATTAAAGGAAAGACCTTTAGCAACCTTTTATATCGAAGAAACGGAAACCAAAGTCCTGAAACAGGG
CAATTTCAAAGCATTGGTAAAAGACCGAAGACTCAATGGGCTATTCTCATTTGCAGAAACTACAGACTTG
AACTTAGAGGAACATCCTATCAGCAAATTGAGTGTAGACCTTGAGCTTATAAAATATCAGACTACAAGGA
TTAGTATCTTTGAGATGACATTAGGACTGGAAAAGAAACTCATAGACAAATATTCCACACTACCTACAGA
TAGCTTCAGAAATATGCTTGAAAGGTGGTTGCAGTGCAAAGCTAATAGACCGGAATTAAAGAATTACGTT
AATAGTTTGATTGCAGTGAGAAATGCTTTTTCCCACAACCAGTATCCCATGTATGATGCCACACTCTTTG
CTGAAGTTAAAAAATTTACTCTTTTCCCTTCTGTCGATACAAAAAAGATTGAGCTAAATATAGCGCCACA
GTTACTGGAAATAGTAGGAAAAGCCATAAAAGAAATTGAAAAATCAGAAAATAAAAACTAAAAGCTTGGC
TGTTTTGGCGGATGAGAGAAGATTTTCAGCCTGATACAGATTAAATCAGAACGCAGAAGCGGTCTGATAA
AACAGAATTTGCCTGGCGGCAGTAGCGCGGTGGTCCCACCTGACCCCATGCCGAACTCAGAAGTGAAACG
CCGTAGCGCCGATGGTAGTGTGGGGTCTCCCCATGCGAGAGTAGGGAACTGCCAGGCATCAAATAAAACG
AAAGGCTCAGTCGAAAGACTGGGCCTTTCGTTTTATCTGTTGTTTGTCGGTGAACGCTCTCCTGAGTAGG
ACAAATCCGCCGGGAGCGGATTTGAACGTTGCGAAGCAACGGCCCGGAGGGTGGCGGGCAGGACGCCCGC
CATAAACTGCCAGGCATCAAATTAAGCAGAAGGCCATCCTGACGGATGGCCTTTTTGCGTTTCTACAAAC
TCTTTTGTTTATTTTTCTAAATACATTCAAATATGTATCCGCTCATGAGACAATAACCCTGATAAATGCT
TCAATAATATTGAAAAAGGAAGAGTATGAGTATTCAACATTTCCGTGTCGCCCTTATTCCCTTTTTTGCG
GCATTTTGCCTTCCTGTTTTTGCTCACCCAGAAACGCTGGTGAAAGTAAAAGATGCTGAAGATCAGTTGG
GTGCAGCAAACTATTAACTGGCGAACTACTTACTCTAGCTTCCCGGCAACAATTAATAGACTGGATGGAG
GCGGATAAAGTTGCAGGACCACTTCTGCGCTCGGCCCTTCCGGCTGGCTGGTTTATTGCTGATAAATCTG
GAGCCGGTGAGCGTGGGTCTCGCGGTATCATTGCAGCACTGGGGCCAGATGGTAAGCCCTCCCGTATCGT
AGTTATCTACACGACGGGGAGTCAGGCAACTATGGATGAACGAAATAGACAGATCGCTGAGATAGGTGCC
TCACTGATTAAGCATTGGTAACTGTCAGACCAAGTTTACTCATATATACTTTAGATTGATT
[125 nt withheld, positions 5662-5786]
C
[141 nt withheld, positions 5788-5928]
CCTTTGACGTTGGAGTCCACGTTCTTT
[37 nt withheld, positions 5956-5992]
ACCCTATCTCGGGCTATTCTTTTGATTTATAAGGGATTTTGCCGATTTCGGCCTATTGGTTAAAAAATGA
GCTGATTTAACAAAAATTTAACGCGAATTTTAACAAAATATTAACGTTTACAATTTAAAAGGATCTAGGT
GAAGATCCTTTTTGATAATCTCATGACCAAAATCCCTTAACGTGAGTTTTCGTTCCACTGAGCGTCAGAC
CCCGTAGAAAAGATCAAAGGATCTTCTTGAGATCCTTTTTTTCTGCGCGTAATCTGCTGCTTGCAAACAA
AAAAACCACCGCTACCAGCGGTGGTTTGTTTGCCGGATCAAGAGCTACCAACTCTTTTTCCGAAGGTAAC
TGGCTTCAGCAGAGCGCAGATACCAAATACTGTCCTTCTAGTGTAGCCGTAGTTAGGCCACCACTTCAAG
AACTCTGTAGCACCGCCTACATACCTCGCTCTGCTAATCCTGTTACCAGTCAGGCATTTGAGAAGCACAC
GGTCACACTGCTTCCGGTAGTCAATAAACCGGTAAACCAGCAATAGACATAAGCGGCTATTTAACGACCC
TGCCCTGAACCGACGACCGGGTCGAATTTGCTTTCGAATTTCTGCCATTCATCCGCTTATTATCACTTAT
TCAGGCGTAGCAACCAGGCGTTTAAGGGCACCAATAACTGCCTTAAAAAAATTACGCCCCGCCCTGCCAC
TCATCGCAGTACTGTTGTAATTCATTAAGCATTCTGCCGACATGGAAGCCATCACAAACGGCATGATGAA
CCTGAATCGCCAGCGGCATCAGCACCTTGTCGCCTTGCGTATAATATTTGCCCATGGTGAAAACGGGGGC
GAAGAAGTTGTCCATATTGGCCACGTTTAAATCAAAACTGGTGAAACTCACCCAGGGATTGGCTGAGACG
AAAAACATATTCTCAATAAACCCTTTAGGGAAATAGGCCAGGTTTTCACCGTAACACGCCACATCTTGCG
AATATATGTGTAGAAACTGCCGGAAATCGTCGTGGTATTCACTCCAGAGCGATGAAAACGTTTCAGTTTG
CTCATGGAAAACGGTGTAACAAGGGTGAACACTATCCCATATCACCAGCTCACCGTCTTTCATTGCCATA
CGGAATTCCGGATGAGCATTCATCAGGCGGGCAAGAATGTGAATAAAGGCCGGATAAAACTTGTGCTTAT
TTTTCTTTACGGTCTTTAAAAAGGCCGTAATATCCAGCTGAACGGTCTGGTTATAGGTACATTGAGCAAC
TGACTGAAATGCCTCAAAATGTTCTTTACGATGCCATTGGGATATATCAACGGTGGTATATCCAGTGATT
TTTTTCTCCATTTTAGCTTCCTTAGCTCCTGAAAATCTCGATAACTCAAAAAATACGCCCGGTAGTGATC
TTATTTCATTATGGTGAAAGTTGGAACCTCTTACGTGC
